>Addgene plasmid #134299 | pFudioFRTPSD-95TealW | depositor full sequence | sequence record 258122 | pFudioFRTPSD-95TealW sequence 12389 bps
GTCGACGGATCGGGAGATCTCCCGATCCCCTATGGTGCACTCTCAGTACAATCTGCTCTGATGCCGCATA
GTTAAGCCAGTATCTGCTCCCTGCTTGTGTGTTGGAGGTCGCTGAGTAGTGCGCGAGCAAAATTTAAGCT
ACAACAAGGCAAGGCTTGACCGACAATTGCATGAAGAATCTGCTTAGGGTTAGGCGTTTTGCGCTGCTTC
GCGATGTACGGGCCAGATATACGCGTTGACATTGATTATTGACTAGTTATTAATAGTAATCAATTACGGG
GTCATTAGTTCATAGCCCATATATGGAGTTCCGCGTTACATAACTTACGGTAAATGGCCCGCCTGGCTGA
CCGCCCAACGACCCCCGCCCATTGACGTCAATAATGACGTATGTTCCCATAGTAACGCCAATAGGGACTT
TCCATTGACGTCAATGGGTGGAGTATTTACGGTAAACTGCCCACTTGGCAGTACATCAAGTGTATCATAT
GCCAAGTACGCCCCCTATTGACGTCAATGACGGTAAATGGCCCGCCTGGCATTATGCCCAGTACATGACC
TTATGGGACTTTCCTACTTGGCAGTACATCTACGTATTAGTCATCGCTATTACCATGGTGATGCGGTTTT
GGCAGTACATCAATGGGCGTGGATAGCGGTTTGACTCACGGGGATTTCCAAGTCTCCACCCCATTGACGT
CAATGGGAGTTTGTTTTGGCACCAAAATCAACGGGACTTTCCAAAATGTCGTAACAACTCCGCCCCATTG
ACGCAAATGGGCGGTAGGCGTGTACGGTGGGAGGTCTATATAAGCAGCGCGTTTTGCCTGTACTGGGTCT
CTCTGGTTAGACCAGATCTGAGCCTGGGAGCTCTCTGGCTAACTAGGGAACCCACTGCTTAAGCCTCAAT
AAAGCTTGCCTTGAGTGCTTCAAGTAGTGTGTGCCCGTCTGTTGTGTGACTCTGGTAACTAGAGATCCCT
CAGACCCTTTTAGTCAGTGTGGAAAATCTCTAGCAGTGGCGCCCGAACAGGGACTTGAAAGCGAAAGGGA
AACCAGAGGAGCTCTCTCGACGCAGGACTCGGCTTGCTGAAGCGCGCACGGCAAGAGGCGAGGGGCGGCG
ACTGGTGAGTACGCCAAAAATTTTGACTAGCGGAGGCTAGAAGGAGAGAGATGGGTGCGAGAGCGTCAGT
ATTAAGCGGGGGAGAATTAGATCGCGATGGGAAAAAATTCGGTTAAGGCCAGGGGGAAAGAAAAAATATA
AATTAAAACATATAGTATGGGCAAGCAGGGAGCTAGAACGATTCGCAGTTAATCCTGGCCTGTTAGAAAC
ATCAGAAGGCTGTAGACAAATACTGGGACAGCTACAACCATCCCTTCAGACAGGATCAGAAGAACTTAGA
TCATTATATAATACAGTAGCAACCCTCTATTGTGTGCATCAAAGGATAGAGATAAAAGACACCAAGGAAG
CTTTAGACAAGATAGAGGAAGAGCAAAACAAAAGTAAGACCACCGCACAGCAAGCGGCCGCTGATCTTCA
GACCTGGAGGAGGAGATATGAGGGACAATTGGAGAAGTGAATTATATAAATATAAAGTAGTAAAAATTGA
ACCATTAGGAGTAGCACCCACCAAGGCAAAGAGAAGAGTGGTGCAGAGAGAAAAAAGAGCAGTGGGAATA
GGAGCTTTGTTCCTTGGGTTCTTGGGAGCAGCAGGAAGCACTATGGGCGCAGCGTCAATGACGCTGACGG
TACAGGCCAGACAATTATTGTCTGGTATAGTGCAGCAGCAGAACAATTTGCTGAGGGCTATTGAGGCGCA
ACAGCATCTGTTGCAACTCACAGTCTGGGGCATCAAGCAGCTCCAGGCAAGAATCCTGGCTGTGGAAAGA
TACCTAAAGGATCAACAGCTCCTGGGGATTTGGGGTTGCTCTGGAAAACTCATTTGCACCACTGCTGTGC
CTTGGAATGCTAGTTGGAGTAATAAATCTCTGGAACAGATTTGGAATCACACGACCTGGATGGAGTGGGA
CAGAGAAATTAACAATTACACAAGCTTAATACACTCCTTAATTGAAGAATCGCAAAACCAGCAAGAAAAG
AATGAACAAGAATTATTGGAATTAGATAAATGGGCAAGTTTGTGGAATTGGTTTAACATAACAAATTGGC
TGTGGTATATAAAATTATTCATAATGATAGTAGGAGGCTTGGTAGGTTTAAGAATAGTTTTTGCTGTACT
TTCTATAGTGAATAGAGTTAGGCAGGGATATTCACCATTATCGTTTCAGACCCACCTCCCAACCCCGAGG
GGACCCGACAGGCCCGAAGGAATAGAAGAAGAAGGTGGAGAGAGAGACAGAGACAGATCCATTCGATTAG
TGAACGGATCGGCACTGCGTGCGCCAATTCTGCAGACAAATGGCAGTATTCATCCACAATTTTAAAAGAA
AAGGGGGGATTGGGGGGTACAGTGCAGGGGAAAGAATAGTAGACATAATAGCAACAGACATACAAACTAA
AGAATTACAAAAACAAATTACAAAAATTCAAAATTTTCGGGTTTATTACAGGGACAGCAGAGATCCAGTT
TGGTTAATTAAGGGTGCAGCGGCCTCCGCGCCGGGTTTTGGCGCCTCCCGCGGGCGCCCCCCTCCTCACG
GCGAGCGCTGCCACGTCAGACGAAGGGCGCAGGAGCGTTCCTGATCCTTCCGCCCGGACGCTCAGGACAG
CGGCCCGCTGCTCATAAGACTCGGCCTTAGAACCCCAGTATCAGCAGAAGGACATTTTAGGACGGGACTT
GGGTGACTCTAGGGCACTGGTTTTCTTTCCAGAGAGCGGAACAGGCGAGGAAAAGTAGTCCCTTCTCGGC
GATTCTGCGGAGGGATCTCCGTGGGGCGGTGAACGCCGATGATTATATAAGGACGCGCCGGGTGTGGCAC
AGCTAGTTCCGTCGCAGCCGGGATTTGGGTCGCGGTTCTTGTTTGTGGATCGCTGTGATCGTCACTTGGT
GAGTTGCGGGCTGCTGGGCTGGCCGGGGCTTTCGTGGCCGCCGGGCCGCTCGGTGGGACGGAAGCGTGTG
GAGAGACCGCCAAGGGCTGTAGTCTGGGTCCGCGAGCAAGGTTGCCCTGAACTGGGGGTTGGGGGGAGCG
CACAAAATGGCGGCTGTTCCCGAGTCTTGAATGGAAGACGCTTGTAAGGCGGGCTGTGAGGTCGTTGAAA
CAAGGTGGGGGGCATGGTGGGCGGCAAGAACCCAAGGTCTTGAGGCCTTCGCTAATGCGGGAAAGCTCTT
ATTCGGGTGAGATGGGCTGGGGCACCATCTGGGGACCCTGACGTGAAGTTTGTCACTGACTGGAGAACTC
GGGTTTGTCGTCTGGTTGCGGGGGCGGCAGTTATGCGGTGCCGTTGGGCAGTGCACCCGTACCTTTGGGA
GCGCGCGCCTCGTCGTGTCGTGACGTCACCCGTTCTGTTGGCTTATAATGCAGGGTGGGGCCACCTGCCG
GTAGGTGTGCGGTAGGCTTTTCTCCGTCGCAGGACGCAGGGTTCGGGCCTAGGGTAGGCTCTCCTGAATC
GACAGGCGCCGGACCTCTGGTGAGGGGAGGGATAAGTGAGGCGTCAGTTTCTTTGGTCGGTTTTATGTAC
CTATCTTCTTAAGTAGCTGAAGCTCCGGTTTTGAACTATGCGCTCGGGGTTGGCGAGTGTGTTTTGTGAA
GTTTTTTAGGCACCTTTTGAAATGTAATCATTTGGGTCAATATGTAATTTTCAGTGTTAGACTAGTAAAT
TGTCCGCTAAATTCTGGCCGTTTTTGGCTTTTTTGTTAGACGAAGCTTGGGCTGCAGGTCGACTCTAGAG
GATCCTCCGGAGAAGTTCCTATTCTCTAGAAAGTATAGGAACTTCTGCAGAATGGTAGCTGGATTGTAGC
TGCTATTAGCAATATGAAACCTCTTAGAAGTTCCTATTCTTCAAAAGGTATAGGAACTTCGGCGCGTTTA
CTTGTACAGCTCGTCCATGCCGTCGGTGGAGTTGCGGGCCACGGCGCTCTCGTAAACGGTCACCTTGTTG
TAGTCCTTGTCGTGGTTCAGGATCTCGATGCGGTGGTCCACAAAGTGATAGTCGGGCAGCTTCACCGCCT
TCTTGGCCCTGTAGATGGTCTTGAAGTCAACGCGGTGGTGGCCGCCGCCCTCCAGCAGCAGCTTGTGCTT
GACGTCGCCCTTCAGCACGCCGTCGCGCACGTACATCCTCTCGGTGGAGGCGTCCCAGCCGGTGGTCTTC
TTCTGCATCACGGGGCCGTTGGGGGGGAAGTTCTCGCCCTTGAGGTGTATCTCGTAGATGAAGGAGTCCT
CCTCCATGGAGATGTCGGACTTCACCTTCACGATGCCCTTGTCCTCGAAGGTCATGGTGCGCTCCCAAGA
GTAGCCCTCGGGGAAGGACTGCTTGAAGTAGTTGGGGATGTCGTCGGGGTACTTGGTGAAGGCCCTGTTG
CCGTAGGCGAACGCGGTGGTCAGAATGTCGTAGGAGAAGGGCAGGGGGGCTCCCTCCTTCACCTCCAGGT
TGATGGTGTTGGTGCCGTCGTAGGGCTTGCCCTCGCCCTCGCCCTCGATCACGAAGGCGTGGCCATTCAC
GTTGCCCTCCATCTTCAGCTTGATCTTCATGTCGGGCTTGATTACGCCCATTGTGGTCTCCTCGCCCTTG
CTCACCATCCGCGGGAGTCTCTCTCGGGCTGGGACCCAGATGTAGGGGCCTGAGAGGTCTTCAATGACAC
GTTTCACTTTGTGATAGATCTCTTCAAAGCTGTCGCCCTCTACGATGGCTGAGAAGCACTCTGTGAACTC
CTGCTCCAGCTTCGTGGCTCTGTCGAAGGCTTTCCGGGCTTGCTCCTCTGTGATCCGCTTATTGATCTCT
AGCACATTCTCCAGGGAGCGGGGACGGATGAAGATGGCGATGGGGTGCAGGTGGGCCGCCTGCAGCCGCC
GCACGGCATTGGCCGAGACATCGAGGATGCAGTGCTTCCCCTGCTCTGCTACCTCTCGCACAGACTGGAC
GCTGGTCCCATAGAGGTGGCTGTTGTACTGGCCAGCCTCAATGAACTTGTGTGCCTGGATGTCCTTCTCC
ATTTTCTCCCGGGAGGAGACAAAGTGGTAATCCTGGCCGTCTATCTCATATTCCCGCTTAGGACGTGTCG
TATGAGGGACACAGGATCCAAACTTGTCGGGGAACTCGGAGAGAAGATCATCGTTGGCACGGTCTTTGGT
GGGTCCAAGGATGATGATGGGACGAGCATAGTGCACTTCCATCTGGGTCACCGTCTCATAGCTCAGAACC
GAGTCTTCTCGACCCTGTGATCCAGAGCTGGAGCCCCAGTCCTTGGCCTTTAACCTTGACCACTCTCGTC
GCTCGACCCGCCGTTTGCTGGGAATGAAGCCAATGTCGTCGGTCTCACTGTCGGAGTGGACCCGCCGTGC
TTGCCACCACTCTTCGTCACCAACGTCAATGACATGAAGCACATCCCCGAAGCGGAAGCTCAGGGCCTGG
CTCAAGAAACCGCAGTCCTTGGTCTTGTCGTAATCAAACAGGGCCCTAATGTAGAAGCCCCTCTTGGGGT
TGCTTCGCAAGGATGCAGTCCCTGAGCCTAGGCTACTATTCATGAGCTGTTCCCGAAGATCATGGATCTT
GGCCTCGAATCGACTATACTCTTCTGGTTTATACTGAGCGATGATCGTGACCGTCTGACCCGCATTCTTC
AGGGCAATGGCAGCCTGTTCGTGACTGGCATTGCGGAGGTCAACACCATTGACCGACAGGATCTGGTCCC
CCTTCCGTAGCTCCCCACTGAGGTCGGCTGGACCCCCAGCAAGGATGAAGGAGATGAAGATGCCTTCACC
ATCCTCGCCGCCCACGATGTTGAAGCCCAGGCCGGTGGAGCCCCGATGGATCACGATCCGCCTTGGTTCC
CGGGGAATGTCTTCCTCCCCCAGCAGGTCCTTGGCCACAGGGGAGTAGCGCCGAGGGGAAGTGGGGGTCA
TGGCTGTGGGGTAGTCAGTGCCCAAGTAGCTGCTATGACTGATCTCATTGTCCAGGTGCTGAGAATACGA
GGTTGTGATGTCTGGGGGAGCATAGCTGTCACTCAGGTAGGCATTGCTGGGCTTGGCCACCTTTAGGTAC
ACAACGTCATATGTGTTCTTCAGGGCTGCCACGGCATCCTCGTGCATAACGTCCTCCAGCCCCACACTGT
TGACCGCCAGGATCTTGTCTCCAATCTGCAACCTGCCATCCTTGTGAGCAGCACCTCCTTCGATGATCTT
CGTTACATAGATGCTGTTATCTCCAGGGATGTGCTGGTTCCCAACGCCCCCCGCAATGCTGAAGCCAAGT
CCTTTAGGCCCTTTGATGAGTTTGATCTCCATGACCTTTTCGGCTGGGGGTTTCCGGCGCATGACATAGT
GGCGAACGATGGAACCTGCCTCTTTGAGGGCCTCCACCGCAGCTGAATGGGTCACCTCCCGAACATCCAC
TTCATTTACAAACAGGATGCTGTCATTGACCCTGAGGCGGCCATCCTGGGCTGCAGCCCCACCAGGAATG
ATCTTGGTGATAAAAATGGACGGGTCGTCACCGATGTGCGGGTTGTCAGTGCCACCTGCGATGCTGAAGC
CCAGACCTGAGTTACCCCTTTCCAATGTGATCTCCTCATACTCCATCTCCCCCTCTGTTCCATTCACCTG
CAACTCATATCCTGGGGCTTCTAGGGTGTCCGTGTTGACAATCACAGGGGGAGAATTGGCCTGGTTGGGG
AGGTGGGCCGGGCTGTGTTCCAGAGGGGGCGTGTCTTCATCTTGGTAGCGGTATTTCTTGGCGCGCCCCA
AGTCCTCTTCAGATATCAGCTTTTGCTCGGCGCGCCGGGTTGTCACTATACAGAGACAGTCCATGGTGGC
GGCTAGCGAAGTTCCTATACTTTCTAGAGAATAGGAACTTCWTTGCCTTAACCCAGAAATTATCACTGTT
ATTCTTTAGAATGGTGCAAAGAGAAGTTCCTATACCTTTTGAAGAATAGGAACTTCGAATTCGATATCAA
GCTTATCGATAATCAACCTCTGGATTACAAAATTTGTGAAAGATTGACTGGTATTCTTAACTATGTTGCT
CCTTTTACGCTATGTGGATACGCTGCTTTAATGCCTTTGTATCATGCTATTGCTTCCCGTATGGCTTTCA
TTTTCTCCTCCTTGTATAAATCCTGGTTGCTGTCTCTTTATGAGGAGTTGTGGCCCGTTGTCAGGCAACG
TGGCGTGGTGTGCACTGTGTTTGCTGACGCAACCCCCACTGGTTGGGGCATTGCCACCACCTGTCAGCTC
CTTTCCGGGACTTTCGCTTTCCCCCTCCCTATTGCCACGGCGGAACTCATCGCCGCCTGCCTTGCCCGCT
GCTGGACAGGGGCTCGGCTGTTGGGCACTGACAATTCCGTGGTGTTGTCGGGGAAATCATCGTCCTTTCC
TTGGCTGCTCGCCTGTGTTGCCACCTGGATTCTGCGCGGGACGTCCTTCTGCTACGTCCCTTCGGCCCTC
AATCCAGCGGACCTTCCTTCCCGCGGCCTGCTGCCGGCTCTGCGGCCTCTTCCGCGTCTTCGCCTTCGCC
CTCAGACGAGTCGGATCTCCCTTTGGGCCGCCTCCCCGCATCGATACCGTCGACCTCGAGACCTAGAAAA
ACATGGAGCAATCACAAGTAGCAATACAGCAGCTACCAATGCTGATTGTGCCTGGCTAGAAGCACAAGAG
GAGGAGGAGGTGGGTTTTCCAGTCACACCTCAGGTACCTTTAAGACCAATGACTTACAAGGCAGCTGTAG
ATCTTAGCCACTTTTTAAAAGAAAAGGGGGGACTGGAAGGGCTAATTCACTCCCAACGAAGACAAGATAT
CCTTGATCTGTGGATCTACCACACACAAGGCTACTTCCCTGATTGGCAGAACTACACACCAGGGCCAGGG
ATCAGATATCCACTGACCTTTGGATGGTGCTACAAGCTAGTACCAGTTGAGCAAGAGAAGGTAGAAGAAG
CCAATGAAGGAGAGAACACCCGCTTGTTACACCCTGTGAGCCTGCATGGGATGGATGACCCGGAGAGAGA
AGTATTAGAGTGGAGGTTTGACAGCCGCCTAGCATTTCATCACATGGCCCGAGAGCTGCATCCGGACTGT
ACTGGGTCTCTCTGGTTAGACCAGATCTGAGCCTGGGAGCTCTCTGGCTAACTAGGGAACCCACTGCTTA
AGCCTCAATAAAGCTTGCCTTGAGTGCTTCAAGTAGTGTGTGCCCGTCTGTTGTGTGACTCTGGTAACTA
GAGATCCCTCAGACCCTTTTAGTCAGTGTGGAAAATCTCTAGCAGGGCCCGTTTAAACCCGCTGATCAGC
CTCGACTGTGCCTTCTAGTTGCCAGCCATCTGTTGTTTGCCCCTCCCCCGTGCCTTCCTTGACCCTGGAA
GGTGCCACTCCCACTGTCCTTTCCTAATAAAATGAGGAAATTGCATCGCATTGTCTGAGTAGGTGTCATT
CTATTCTGGGGGGTGGGGTGGGGCAGGACAGCAAGGGGGAGGATTGGGAAGACAATAGCAGGCATGCTGG
GGATGCGGTGGGCTCTATGGCTTCTGAGGCGGAAAGAACCAGCTGGGGCTCTAGGGGGTATCCCC
[124 nt withheld, positions 8676-8799]
C
[91 nt withheld, positions 8801-8891]
A
[49 nt withheld, positions 8893-8941]
CCTTTGACGTTGGAGTCCACGTTCTTT
[37 nt withheld, positions 8969-9005]
ACCCTATCTCGGTCTATTCTTTTGATTTATAAGGGATTTTGCCGATTTCGGCCTATTGGTTAAAAAATGA
GCTGATTTAACAAAAATTTAACGCGAATTAATTCTGTGGAATGTGTGTCAGTTAGGGTGTGGAAAGTCCC
CAGGCTCCCCAGCAGGCAGAAGTATGCAAAGCATGCATCTCAATTAGTCAGCAACCAGGTGTGGAAAGTC
CCCAGGCTCCCCAGCAGGCAGAAGTATGCAAAGCATGCATCTCAATTAGTCAGCAACCATAGTCCCGCCC
CTAACTCCGCCCATCCCGCCCCTAACTCCGCCCAGTTCCGCCCATTCTCCGCCCCATGGCTGACTAATTT
TTTTTATTTATGCAGAGGCCGAGGCCGCCTCTGCCTCTGAGCTATTCCAGAAGTAGTGAGGAGGCTTTTT
TGGAGGCCTAGGCTTTTGCAAAAAGCTCCCGGGAGCTTGTATATCCATTTTCGGATCTGATCAGCACGTG
TTGACAATTAATCATCGGCATAGTATATCGGCATAGTATAATACGACAAGGTGAGGAACTAAACCATGGC
CAAGTTGACCAGTGCCGTTCCGGTGCTCACCGCGCGCGACGTCGCCGGAGCGGTCGAGTTCTGGACCGAC
CGGCTCGGGTTCTCCCGGGACTTCGTGGAGGACGACTTCGCCGGTGTGGTCCGGGACGACGTGACCCTGT
TCATCAGCGCGGTCCAGGACCAGGTGGTGCCGGACAACACCCTGGCCTGGGTGTGGGTGCGCGGCCTGGA
CGAGCTGTACGCCGAGTGGTCGGAGGTCGTGTCCACGAACTTCCGGGACGCCTCCGGGCCGGCCATGACC
GAGATCGGCGAGCAGCCGTGGGGGCGGGAGTTCGCCCTGCGCGACCCGGCCGGCAACTGCGTGCACTTCG
TGGCCGAGGAGCAGGACTGACACGTGCTACGAGATTTCGATTCCACCGCCGCCTTCTATGAAAGGTTGGG
CTTCGGAATCGTTTTCCGGGACGCCGGCTGGATGATCCTCCAGCGCGGGGATCTCATGCTGGAGTTCTTC
GCCCACCCCAACTTGTTTATTGCAGCTTATAATGGTTACAAATAAAGCAATAGCATCACAAATTTCACAA
ATAAAGCATTTTTTTCACTGCATTCTAGTTGTGGTTTGTCCAAACTCATCAATGTATCTTATCATGTCTG
TATACCGTCGACCTCTAGCTAGAGCTTGGCGTAATCATGGTCATAGCTGTTTCCTGTGTGAAATTGTTAT
CCGCTCACAATTCCACACAACATACGAGCCGGAAGCATAAAGTGTAAAGCCTGGGGTGCCTAATGAGTGA
GCTAACTCACATTAATTGCGTTGCGCTCACTGCCCGCTTTCCAGTCGGGAAACCTGTCGTGCCAGCTGCA
TTAATGAATCGGCCAACGCGCGGGGAGAGGCGGTTTGCGTATTGGGCGCTCTTCCGCTTCCTCGCTCACT
GACTCGCTGCGCTCGGTCGTTCGGCTGCGGCGAGCGGTATCAGCTCACTCAAAGGCGGTAATACGGTTAT
CCACAGAATCAGGGGATAACGCAGGAAAGAACATGTGAGCAAAAGGCCAGCAAAAGGCCAGGAACCGTAA
AAAGGCCGCGTTGCTGGCGTTTTTCCATAGGCTCCGCCCCCCTGACGAGCATCACAAAAATCGACGCTCA
AGTCAGAGGTGGCGAAACCCGACAGGACTATAAAGATACCAGGCGTTTCCCCCTGGAAGCTCCCTCGTGC
GCTCTCCTGTTCCGACCCTGCCGCTTACCGGATACCTGTCCGCCTTTCTCCCTTCGGGAAGCGTGGCGCT
TTCTCATAGCTCACGCTGTAGGTATCTCAGTTCGGTGTAGGTCGTTCGCTCCAAGCTGGGCTGTGTGCAC
GAACCCCCCGTTCAGCCCGACCGCTGCGCCTTATCCGGTAACTATCGTCTTGAGTCCAACCCGGTAAGAC
ACGACTTATCGCCACTGGCAGCAGCCACTGGTAACAGGATTAGCAGAGCGAGGTATGTAGGCGGTGCTAC
AGAGTTCTTGAAGTGGTGGCCTAACTACGGCTACACTAGAAGAACAGTATTTGGTATCTGCGCTCTGCTG
AAGCCAGTTACCTTCGGAAAAAGAGTTGGTAGCTCTTGATCCGGCAAACAAACCACCGCTGGTAGCGGTG
GTTTTTTTGTTTGCAAGCAGCAGATTACGCGCAGAAAAAAAGGATCTCAAGAAGATCCTTTGATCTTTTC
TACGGGGTCTGACGCTCAGTGGAACGAAAACTCACGTTAAGGGATTTTGGTCATGAGATTATCAAAAAGG
ATCTTCACCTAGATCCTTTTAAATTAAAAATGAAGTTTTAAATCAATCTAAAGTATATATGAGTAAACTT
GGTCTGACAGTTACCAATGCTTAATCAGTGAGGCACCTATCTCAGCGATCTGTCTATTTCGTTCATCCAT
AGTTGCCTGACTCCCCGTCGTGTAGATAACTACGATACGGGAGGGCTTACCATCTGGCCCCAGTGCTGCA
ATGATACCGCGAGACCCACGCTCACCGGCTCCAGATTTATCAGCAATAAACCAGCCAGCCGGAAGGGCCG
AGCGCAGAAGTGGTCCTGCAACTTTATCCGCCTCCATCCAGTCTATTAATTGTTGCCGGGAAGCTAGAGT
AAGTAGTTCGCCAGTTAATAGTTTGCGCAACGTTGTTGCCATTGCTACAGGCATCGTGGTGTCACGCTCG
TCGTTTGGTATGGCTTCATTCAGCTCCGGTTCCCAACGATCAAGGCGAGTTACATGATCCCCCATGTTGT
GCAAAAAAGCGGTTAGCTCCTTCGGTCCTCCGATCGTTGTCAGAAGTAAGTTGGCCGCAGTGTTATCACT
CATGGTTATGGCAGCACTGCATAATTCTCTTACTGTCATGCCATCCGTAAGATGCTTTTCTGTGACTGGT
GAGTACTCAACCAAGTCATTCTGAGAATAGTGTATGCGGCGACCGAGTTGCTCTTGCCCGGCGTCAATAC
GGGATAATACCGCGCCACATAGCAGAACTTTAAAAGTGCTCATCATTGGAAAACGTTCTTCGGGGCGAAA
ACTCTCAAGGATCTTACCGCTGTTGAGATCCAGTTCGATGTAACCCACTCGTGCACCCAACTGATCTTCA
GCATCTTTTACTTTCACCAGCGTTTCTGGGTGAGCAAAAACAGGAAGGCAAAATGCCGCAAAAAAGGGAA
TAAGGGCGACACGGAAATGTTGAATACTCATACTCTTCCTTTTTCAATATTATTGAAGCATTTATCAGGG
TTATTGTCTCATGAGCGGATACATATTTGAATGTATTTAGAAAAATAAACAAATAGGGGTTCCGCGCACA
TTTCCCCGAAAAGTGCCACCTGAC
Features (pLannotate 1.2.2; 36 found; start..end, strand, type, name):
     31..83      -  misc_feature   bom (fragment): basis of mobility region from pBR322
    238..617     +  enhancer       CMV enhancer: human cytomegalovirus immediate early enhancer
    618..817     +  promoter       CMV promoter: human cytomegalovirus (CMV) immediate early promoter
    835..1015    +  LTR            5' LTR (truncated): truncated 5' long terminal repeat (LTR) from HIV-1
   1062..1187    +  misc_feature   HIV-1 Ψ: packaging signal of human immunodeficiency virus type 1
   1171..1534    +  CDS            HIV-1 gag (fragment): gag protein from human immunodeficiency virus 1; gag
   1680..1913    +  misc_feature   RRE: The Rev response element (RRE) of HIV-1 allows for Rev-dependent mRNA export from the nucleus to the cytoplasm.
   2290..2390    +  CDS            Rev (fragment): human immunodeficiency virus 1 (HIV-1) Rev protein; rev; enhances nuclear export of unspliced and incompletely spliced viral mRNAs
   2440..2557    +  misc_feature   cPPT/CTS: central polypurine tract and central termination sequence of HIV-1
   2611..3821    +  promoter       UbC promoter: human ubiquitin C promoter
   3832..3855    -  misc_feature   MCS (fragment): pUC18/19 multiple cloning site
   3862..3895    +  protein_bind   FRT (minimal): supports FLP-mediated excision but not integration (Turan and Bode, 2011) FLP recombinase from the Saccharomyces cerevisiae 2μ plasmid
   3897..3946    -  intron         β-globin intron (fragment): internally truncated intron from human β-globin
   3988..4698    -  CDS            mTFP1: monomeric teal (cyan) fluorescent protein (Ai et al., 2006) mammalian codon-optimized
   4705..6924    -  CDS            Dlg4: DLG4_RAT - Also known as Dlgh4, Psd95 From Rattus norvegicus (Rat).
   6938..6971    -  protein_bind   FRT (minimal): supports FLP-mediated excision but not integration (Turan and Bode, 2011) FLP recombinase from the Saccharomyces cerevisiae 2μ plasmid
   6973..7023    -  intron         β-globin intron (fragment): internally truncated intron from human β-globin
   7057..7081    +  misc_feature   MCS (fragment): pBluescript multiple cloning site
   7081..7669    +  misc_feature   WPRE: woodchuck hepatitis virus posttranscriptional regulatory element
   7606..8187    +  CDS            nef (fragment): NEF_HV1H2 - Experimental evidence at protein level: Swiss-Prot protein existence level 1. Extracellular Nef protein targets CD4(+) T-lymphocytes for apoptosis by interacting with CXCR4 surface receptors. From Human immunodeficiency virus type 1 group M subtype B (isolate HXB2) (HIV-1).
   8194..8374    +  LTR            5' LTR (truncated): truncated 5' long terminal repeat (LTR) from HIV-1
   8406..8630    +  polyA_signal   bGH poly(A) signal: bovine growth hormone polyadenylation signal
   8634..8655    +  promoter       SV40 promoter (fragment): SV40 enhancer and early promoter
   8676..9104    +  rep_origin     f1 ori (sequence partly withheld): f1 bacteriophage origin of replication; arrow indicates direction of (+) strand synthesis
   9118..9447    +  promoter       SV40 promoter: SV40 enhancer and early promoter
   9495..9542    +  promoter       EM7 promoter: synthetic bacterial promoter&nbsp
   9561..9935    +  CDS            BleoR: antibiotic-binding protein; Sh ble from Streptoalloteichus hindustanus; confers resistance to bleomycin, phleomycin, and Zeocin™
   9945..10070   +  CDS            ble (fragment): BLE_KLEPN - Experimental evidence at protein level: Swiss-Prot protein existence level 1. Binding protein with a strong affinity to the bleomycin family of antibiotics. Binds to CL990; an antimitotic-antibiotic compound. From Klebsiella pneumoniae.
  10065..10186   +  polyA_signal   SV40 poly(A) signal: SV40 polyadenylation signal
  10257..10279   -  protein_bind   lac operator (fragment): The lac repressor binds to the lac operator to inhibit transcription in E. coli. This inhibition can be relieved by adding lactose or isopropyl-β-D-thiogalactopyranoside (IPTG). lac repressor encoded by lacI
  10283..10313   -  promoter       lac promoter: promoter for the E. coli lac operon
  10328..10349   -  protein_bind   CAP binding site: CAP binding activates transcription in the presence of cAMP. E. coli catabolite activator protein
  10362..10454   -  CDS            lacI (fragment): lac repressor; lacI; The lac repressor binds to the lac operator to inhibit transcription in E. coli. This inhibition can be relieved by adding lactose or isopropyl-β-D-thiogalactopyranoside (IPTG).
  10637..11225   -  rep_origin     ori: high-copy-number ColE1/pMB1/pBR322/pUC origin of replication
  11396..12256   -  CDS            AmpR: β-lactamase; bla; confers resistance to ampicillin, carbenicillin, and related antibiotics
  12257..12361   -  promoter       AmpR promoter: bla
