>Addgene plasmid #134299 | pFudioFRTPSD-95TealW | addgene full sequence | sequence record 264808 | Addgene NGS Result
ACAATTGCATGAAGAATCTGCTTAGGGTTAGGCGTTTTGCGCTGCTTCGCGATGTACGGGCCAGATATAC
GCGTTGACATTGATTATTGACTAGTTATTAATAGTAATCAATTACGGGGTCATTAGTTCATAGCCCATAT
ATGGAGTTCCGCGTTACATAACTTACGGTAAATGGCCCGCCTGGCTGACCGCCCAACGACCCCCGCCCAT
TGACGTCAATAATGACGTATGTTCCCATAGTAACGCCAATAGGGACTTTCCATTGACGTCAATGGGTGGA
GTATTTACGGTAAACTGCCCACTTGGCAGTACATCAAGTGTATCATATGCCAAGTACGCCCCCTATTGAC
GTCAATGACGGTAAATGGCCCGCCTGGCATTATGCCCAGTACATGACCTTATGGGACTTTCCTACTTGGC
AGTACATCTACGTATTAGTCATCGCTATTACCATGGTGATGCGGTTTTGGCAGTACATCAATGGGCGTGG
ATAGCGGTTTGACTCACGGGGATTTCCAAGTCTCCACCCCATTGACGTCAATGGGAGTTTGTTTTGGCAC
CAAAATCAACGGGACTTTCCAAAATGTCGTAACAACTCCGCCCCATTGACGCAAATGGGCGGTAGGCGTG
TACGGTGGGAGGTCTATATAAGCAGCGCGTTTTGCCTGTACTGGGTCTCTCTGGTTAGACCAGATCTGAG
CCTGGGAGCTCTCTGGCTAACTAGGGAACCCACTGCTTAAGCCTCAATAAAGCTTGCCTTGAGTGCTTCA
AGTAGTGTGTGCCCGTCTGTTGTGTGACTCTGGTAACTAGAGATCCCTCAGACCCTTTTAGTCAGTGTGG
AAAATCTCTAGCAGTGGCGCCCGAACAGGGACTTGAAAGCGAAAGGGAAACCAGAGGAGCTCTCTCGACG
CAGGACTCGGCTTGCTGAAGCGCGCACGGCAAGAGGCGAGGGGCGGCGACTGGTGAGTACGCCAAAAATT
TTGACTAGCGGAGGCTAGAAGGAGAGAGATGGGTGCGAGAGCGTCAGTATTAAGCGGGGGAGAATTAGAT
CGCGATGGGAAAAAATTCGGTTAAGGCCAGGGGGAAAGAAAAAATATAAATTAAAACATATAGTATGGGC
AAGCAGGGAGCTAGAACGATTCGCAGTTAATCCTGGCCTGTTAGAAACATCAGAAGGCTGTAGACAAATA
CTGGGACAGCTACAACCATCCCTTCAGACAGGATCAGAAGAACTTAGATCATTATATAATACAGTAGCAA
CCCTCTATTGTGTGCATCAAAGGATAGAGATAAAAGACACCAAGGAAGCTTTAGACAAGATAGAGGAAGA
GCAAAACAAAAGTAAGACCACCGCACAGCAAGCGGCCGCTGATCTTCAGACCTGGAGGAGGAGATATGAG
GGACAATTGGAGAAGTGAATTATATAAATATAAAGTAGTAAAAATTGAACCATTAGGAGTAGCACCCACC
AAGGCAAAGAGAAGAGTGGTGCAGAGAGAAAAAAGAGCAGTGGGAATAGGAGCTTTGTTCCTTGGGTTCT
TGGGAGCAGCAGGAAGCACTATGGGCGCAGCGTCAATGACGCTGACGGTACAGGCCAGACAATTATTGTC
TGGTATAGTGCAGCAGCAGAACAATTTGCTGAGGGCTATTGAGGCGCAACAGCATCTGTTGCAACTCACA
GTCTGGGGCATCAAGCAGCTCCAGGCAAGAATCCTGGCTGTGGAAAGATACCTAAAGGATCAACAGCTCC
TGGGGATTTGGGGTTGCTCTGGAAAACTCATTTGCACCACTGCTGTGCCTTGGAATGCTAGTTGGAGTAA
TAAATCTCTGGAACAGATTTGGAATCACACGACCTGGATGGAGTGGGACAGAGAAATTAACAATTACACA
AGCTTAATACACTCCTTAATTGAAGAATCGCAAAACCAGCAAGAAAAGAATGAACAAGAATTATTGGAAT
TAGATAAATGGGCAAGTTTGTGGAATTGGTTTAACATAACAAATTGGCTGTGGTATATAAAATTATTCAT
AATGATAGTAGGAGGCTTGGTAGGTTTAAGAATAGTTTTTGCTGTACTTTCTATAGTGAATAGAGTTAGG
CAGGGATATTCACCATTATCGTTTCAGACCCACCTCCCAACCCCGAGGGGACCCGACAGGCCCGAAGGAA
TAGAAGAAGAAGGTGGAGAGAGAGACAGAGACAGATCCATTCGATTAGTGAACGGATCGGCACTGCGTGC
GCCAATTCTGCAGACAAATGGCAGTATTCATCCACAATTTTAAAAGAAAAGGGGGGATTGGGGGGTACAG
TGCAGGGGAAAGAATAGTAGACATAATAGCAACAGACATACAAACTAAAGAATTACAAAAACAAATTACA
AAAATTCAAAATTTTCGGGTTTATTACAGGGACAGCAGAGATCCAGTTTGGTTAATTAACCCGTGTCGGC
TCCAGATCTGGCCTCCGCGCCGGGTTTTGGCGCCTCCCGCGGGCGCCCCCCTCCTCACGGCGAGCGCTGC
CACGTCAGACGAAGGGCGCAGCGAGCGTCCTGATCCTTCCGCCCGGACGCTCAGGACAGCGGCCCGCTGC
TCATAAGACTCGGCCTTAGAACCCCAGTATCAGCAGAAGGACATTTTAGGACGGGACTTGGGTGACTCTA
GGGCACTGGTTTTCTTTCCAGAGAGCGGAACAGGCGAGGAAAAGTAGTCCCTTCTCGGCGATTCTGCGGA
GGGATCTCCGTGGGGCGGTGAACGCCGATGATTATATAAGGACGCGCCGGGTGTGGCACAGCTAGTTCCG
TCGCAGCCGGGATTTGGGTCGCGGTTCTTGTTTGTGGATCGCTGTGATCGTCACTTGGTGAGTAGCGGGC
TGCTGGGCTGGCCGGGGCTTTCGTGGCCGCCGGGCCGCTCGGTGGGACGGAAGCGTGTGGAGAGACCGCC
AAGGGCTGTAGTCTGGGTCCGCGAGCAAGGTTGCCCTGAACTGGGGGTTGGGGGGAGCGCAGCAAAATGG
CGGCTGTTCCCGAGTCTTGAATGGAAGACGCTTGTGAGGCGGGCTGTGAGGTCGTTGAAACAAGGTGGGG
GGCATGGTGGGCGGCAAGAACCCAAGGTCTTGAGGCCTTCGCTAATGCGGGAAAGCTCTTATTCGGGTGA
GATGGGCTGGGGCACCATCTGGGGACCCTGACGTGAAGTTTGTCACTGACTGGAGAACTCGGTTTGTCGT
CTGTTGCGGGGGCGGCAGTTATGGCGGTGCCGTTGGGCAGTGCACCCGTACCTTTGGGAGCGCGCGCCCT
CGTCGTGTCGTGACGTCACCCGTTCTGTTGGCTTATAATGCAGGGTGGGGCCACCTGCCGGTAGGTGTGC
GGTAGGCTTTTCTCCGTCGCAGGACGCAGGGTTCGGGCCTAGGGTAGGCTCTCCTGAATCGACAGGCGCC
GGACCTCTGGTGAGGGGAGGGATAAGTGAGGCGTCAGTTTCTTTGGTCGGTTTTATGTACCTATCTTCTT
AAGTAGCTGAAGCTCCGGTTTTGAACTATGCGCTCGGGGTTGGCGAGTGTGTTTTGTGAAGTTTTTTAGG
CACCTTTTGAAATGTAATCATTTGGGTCAATATGTAATTTTCAGTGTTAGACTAGTAAATTGTCCGCTAA
ATTCTGGCCGTTTTTGGCTTTTTTGTTAGACGAAGCTTGGGCTGCAGGTCGACTCTAGAGGATCCTCCGG
AGAAGTTCCTATTCTCTAGAAAGTATAGGAACTTCTGCAGAATGGTAGCTGGATTGTAGCTGCTATTAGC
AATATGAAACCTCTTAGAAGTTCCTATTCTTCAAAAGGTATAGGAACTTCGGCGCGTTTACTTGTACAGC
TCGTCCATGCCGTCGGTGGAGTTGCGGGCCACGGCGCTCTCGTAAACGGTCACCTTGTTGTAGTCCTTGT
CGTGGTTCAGGATCTCGATGCGGTGGTCCACAAAGTGATAGTCGGGCAGCTTCACCGCCTTCTTGGCCCT
GTAGATGGTCTTGAAGTCAACGCGGTGGTGGCCGCCGCCCTCCAGCAGCAGCTTGTGCTTGACGTCGCCC
TTCAGCACGCCGTCGCGCACGTACATCCTCTCGGTGGAGGCGTCCCAGCCGGTGGTCTTCTTCTGCATCA
CGGGGCCGTTGGGGGGGAAGTTCTCGCCCTTGAGGTGTATCTCGTAGATGAAGGAGTCCTCCTCCATGGA
GATGTCGGACTTCACCTTCACGATGCCCTTGTCCTCGAAGGTCATGGTGCGCTCCCAAGAGTAGCCCTCG
GGGAAGGACTGCTTGAAGTAGTTGGGGATGTCGTCGGGGTACTTGGTGAAGGCCCTGTTGCCGTAGGCGA
ACGCGGTGGTCAGAATGTCGTAGGAGAAGGGCAGGGGGGCTCCCTCCTTCACCTCCAGGTTGATGGTGTT
GGTGCCGTCGTAGGGCTTGCCCTCGCCCTCGCCCTCGATCACGAAGGCGTGGCCATTCACGTTGCCCTCC
ATCTTCAGCTTGATCTTCATGTCGGGCTTGATTACGCCCATTGTGGTCTCCTCGCCCTTGCTCACCATCC
GCGGGAGTCTCTCTCGGGCTGGGACCCAGATGTAGGGGCCTGAGAGGTCTTCAATGACACGTTTCACTTT
GTGATAGATCTCTTCAAAGCTGTCGCCCTCTACGATGGCTGAGAAGCACTCTGTGAACTCCTGCTCCAGC
TTCGTGGCTCTGTCGAAGGCTTTCCGGGCTTGCTCCTCTGTGATCCGCTTATTGATCTCTAGCACATTCT
CCAGGGAGCGGGGACGGATGAAGATGGCGATGGGGTGCAGGTGGGCCGCCTGCAGCCGCCGCACGGCATT
GGCCGAGACATCGAGGATGCAGTGCTTCCCCTGCTCTGCTACCTCTCGCACAGACTGGACGCTGGTCCCA
TAGAGGTGGCTGTTGTACTGGCCAGCCTCAATGAACTTGTGTGCCTGGATGTCCTTCTCCATTTTCTCCC
GGGAGGAGACAAAGTGGTAATCCTGGCCGTCTATCTCATATTCCCGCTTAGGACGTGTCGTATGAGGGAC
ACAGGATCCAAACTTGTCGGGGAACTCGGAGAGAAGATCATCGTTGGCACGGTCTTTGGTGGGTCCAAGG
ATGATGATGGGACGAGCATAGTGCACTTCCATCTGGGTCACCGTCTCATAGCTCAGAACCGAGTCTTCTC
GACCCTGTGATCCAGAGCTGGAGCCCCAGTCCTTGGCCTTTAACCTTGACCACTCTCGTCGCTCGACCCG
CCGTTTGCTGGGAATGAAGCCAATGTCGTCGGTCTCACTGTCGGAGTGGACCCGCCGTGCTTGCCACCAC
TCTTCGTCACCAACGTCAATGACATGAAGCACATCCCCGAAGCGGAAGCTCAGGGCCTGGCTCAAGAAAC
CGCAGTCCTTGGTCTTGTCGTAATCAAACAGGGCCCTAATGTAGAAGCCCCTCTTGGGGTTGCTTCGCAA
GGATGCAGTCCCTGAGCCTAGGCTACTATTCATGAGCTGTTCCCGAAGATCATGGATCTTGGCCTCGAAT
CGACTATACTCTTCTGGTTTATACTGAGCGATGATCGTGACCGTCTGACCCGCATTCTTCAGGGCAATGG
CAGCCTGTTCGTGACTGGCATTGCGGAGGTCAACACCATTGACCGACAGGATCTGGTCCCCCTTCCGTAG
CTCCCCACTGAGGTCGGCTGGACCCCCAGCAAGGATGAAGGAGATGAAGATGCCTTCACCATCCTCGCCG
CCCACGATGTTGAAGCCCAGGCCGGTGGAGCCCCGATGGATCACGATCCGCCTTGGTTCCCGGGGAATGT
CTTCCTCCCCCAGCAGGTCCTTGGCCACAGGGGAGTAGCGCCGAGGGGAAGTGGGGGTCATGGCTGTGGG
GTAGTCAGTGCCCAAGTAGCTGCTATGACTGATCTCATTGTCCAGGTGCTGAGAATACGAGGTTGTGATG
TCTGGGGGAGCATAGCTGTCACTCAGGTAGGCATTGCTGGGCTTGGCCACCTTTAGGTACACAACGTCAT
ATGTGTTCTTCAGGGCTGCCACGGCATCCTCGTGCATAACGTCCTCCAGCCCCACACTGTTGACCGCCAG
GATCTTGTCTCCAATCTGCAACCTGCCATCCTTGTGAGCAGCACCTCCTTCGATGATCTTCGTTACATAG
ATGCTGTTATCTCCAGGGATGTGCTGGTTCCCAACGCCCCCCGCAATGCTGAAGCCAAGTCCTTTAGGCC
CTTTGATGAGTTTGATCTCCATGACCTTTTCGGCTGGGGGTTTCCGGCGCATGACATAGTGGCGAACGAT
GGAACCTGCCTCTTTGAGGGCCTCCACCGCAGCTGAATGGGTCACCTCCCGAACATCCACTTCATTTACA
AACAGGATGCTGTCATTGACCCTGAGGCGGCCATCCTGGGCTGCAGCCCCACCAGGAATGATCTTGGTGA
TAAAAATGGACGGGTCGTCACCGATGTGCGGGTTGTCAGTGCCACCTGCGATGCTGAAGCCCAGACCTGA
GTTACCCCTTTCCAATGTGATCTCCTCATACTCCATCTCCCCCTCTGTTCCATTCACCTGCAACTCATAT
CCTGGGGCTTCTAGGGTGTCCGTGTTGACAATCACAGGGGGAGAATTGGCCTGGTTGGGGAGGTGGGCCG
GGCTGTGTTCCAGAGGGGGCGTGTCTTCATCTTGGTAGCGGTATTTCTTGGCGCGCCCCAAGTCCTCTTC
AGATATCAGCTTTTGCTCGGCGCGCCGGGTTGTCACTATACAGAGACAGTCCATGGTGGCGGCTAGCGAA
GTTCCTATACTTTCTAGAGAATAGGAACTTCTTGCCTTAACCCAGAAATTATCACTGTTATTCTTTAGAA
TGGTGCAAAGAGAAGTTCCTATACCTTTTGAAGAATAGGAACTTCGAATTCGATATCAAGCTTATCGATA
ATCAACCTCTGGATTACAAAATTTGTGAAAGATTGACTGGTATTCTTAACTATGTTGCTCCTTTTACGCT
ATGTGGATACGCTGCTTTAATGCCTTTGTATCATGCTATTGCTTCCCGTATGGCTTTCATTTTCTCCTCC
TTGTATAAATCCTGGTTGCTGTCTCTTTATGAGGAGTTGTGGCCCGTTGTCAGGCAACGTGGCGTGGTGT
GCACTGTGTTTGCTGACGCAACCCCCACTGGTTGGGGCATTGCCACCACCTGTCAGCTCCTTTCCGGGAC
TTTCGCTTTCCCCCTCCCTATTGCCACGGCGGAACTCATCGCCGCCTGCCTTGCCCGCTGCTGGACAGGG
GCTCGGCTGTTGGGCACTGACAATTCCGTGGTGTTGTCGGGGAAATCATCGTCCTTTCCTTGGCTGCTCG
CCTGTGTTGCCACCTGGATTCTGCGCGGGACGTCCTTCTGCTACGTCCCTTCGGCCCTCAATCCAGCGGA
CCTTCCTTCCCGCGGCCTGCTGCCGGCTCTGCGGCCTCTTCCGCGTCTTCGCCTTCGCCCTCAGACGAGT
CGGATCTCCCTTTGGGCCGCCTCCCCGCATCGATACCGTCGACCTCGAGACCTAGAAAAACATGGAGCAA
TCACAAGTAGCAATACAGCAGCTACCAATGCTGATTGTGCCTGGCTAGAAGCACAAGAGGAGGAGGAGGT
GGGTTTTCCAGTCACACCTCAGGTACCTTTAAGACCAATGACTTACAAGGCAGCTGTAGATCTTAGCCAC
TTTTTAAAAGAAAAGGGGGGACTGGAAGGGCTAATTCACTCCCAACGAAGACAAGATATCCTTGATCTGT
GGATCTACCACACACAAGGCTACTTCCCTGATTGGCAGAACTACACACCAGGGCCAGGGATCAGATATCC
ACTGACCTTTGGATGGTGCTACAAGCTAGTACCAGTTGAGCAAGAGAAGGTAGAAGAAGCCAATGAAGGA
GAGAACACCCGCTTGTTACACCCTGTGAGCCTGCATGGGATGGATGACCCGGAGAGAGAAGTATTAGAGT
GGAGGTTTGACAGCCGCCTAGCATTTCATCACATGGCCCGAGAGCTGCATCCGGACTGTACTGGGTCTCT
CTGGTTAGACCAGATCTGAGCCTGGGAGCTCTCTGGCTAACTAGGGAACCCACTGCTTAAGCCTCAATAA
AGCTTGCCTTGAGTGCTTCAAGTAGTGTGTGCCCGTCTGTTGTGTGACTCTGGTAACTAGAGATCCCTCA
GACCCTTTTAGTCAGTGTGGAAAATCTCTAGCAGGGCCCGTTTAAACCCGCTGATCAGCCTCGACTGTGC
CTTCTAGTTGCCAGCCATCTGTTGTTTGCCCCTCCCCCGTGCCTTCCTTGACCCTGGAAGGTGCCACTCC
CACTGTCCTTTCCTAATAAAATGAGGAAATTGCATCGCATTGTCTGAGTAGGTGTCATTCTATTCTGGGG
GGTGGGGTGGGGCAGGACAGCAAGGGGGAGGATTGGGAAGACAATAGCAGGCATGCTGGGGATGCGGTGG
GCTCTATGGCTTCTGAGGCGGAAAGAACCAGCTGGGGCTCTAGGGGGTATCCCC
[124 nt withheld, positions 8525-8648]
C
[91 nt withheld, positions 8650-8740]
A
[49 nt withheld, positions 8742-8790]
CCTTTGACGTTGGAGTCCACGTTCTTT
[37 nt withheld, positions 8818-8854]
ACCCTATCTCGGTCTATTCTTTTGATTTATAAGGGATTTTGCCGATTTCGGCCTATTGGTTAAAAAATGA
GCTGATTTAACAAAAATTTAACGCGAATTAATTCTGTGGAATGTGTGTCAGTTAGGGTGTGGAAAGTCCC
CAGGCTCCCCAGCAGGCAGAAGTATGCAAAGCATGCATCTCAATTAGTCAGCAACCAGGTGTGGAAAGTC
CCCAGGCTCCCCAGCAGGCAGAAGTATGCAAAGCATGCATCTCAATTAGTCAGCAACCATAGTCCCGCCC
CTAACTCCGCCCATCCCGCCCCTAACTCCGCCCAGTTCCGCCCATTCTCCGCCCCATGGCTGACTAATTT
TTTTTATTTATGCAGAGGCCGAGGCCGCCTCTGCCTCTGAGCTATTCCAGAAGTAGTGAGGAGGCTTTTT
TGGAGGCCTAGGCTTTTGCAAAAAGCTCCCGGGAGCTTGTATATCCATTTTCGGATCTGATCAGCACGTG
TTGACAATTAATCATCGGCATAGTATATCGGCATAGTATAATACGACAAGGTGAGGAACTAAACCATGGC
CAAGTTGACCAGTGCCGTTCCGGTGCTCACCGCGCGCGACGTCGCCGGAGCGGTCGAGTTCTGGACCGAC
CGGCTCGGGTTCTCCCGGGACTTCGTGGAGGACGACTTCGCCGGTGTGGTCCGGGACGACGTGACCCTGT
TCATCAGCGCGGTCCAGGACCAGGTGGTGCCGGACAACACCCTGGCCTGGGTGTGGGTGCGCGGCCTGGA
CGAGCTGTACGCCGAGTGGTCGGAGGTCGTGTCCACGAACTTCCGGGACGCCTCCGGGCCGGCCATGACC
GAGATCGGCGAGCAGCCGTGGGGGCGGGAGTTCGCCCTGCGCGACCCGGCCGGCAACTGCGTGCACTTCG
TGGCCGAGGAGCAGGACTGACACGTGCTACGAGATTTCGATTCCACCGCCGCCTTCTATGAAAGGTTGGG
CTTCGGAATCGTTTTCCGGGACGCCGGCTGGATGATCCTCCAGCGCGGGGATCTCATGCTGGAGTTCTTC
GCCCACCCCAACTTGTTTATTGCAGCTTATAATGGTTACAAATAAAGCAATAGCATCACAAATTTCACAA
ATAAAGCATTTTTTTCACTGCATTCTAGTTGTGGTTTGTCCAAACTCATCAATGTATCTTATCATGTCTG
TATACCGTCGACCTCTAGCTAGAGCTTGGCGTAATCATGGTCATAGCTGTTTCCTGTGTGAAATTGTTAT
CCGCTCACAATTCCACACAACATACGAGCCGGAAGCATAAAGTGTAAAGCCTGGGGTGCCTAATGAGTGA
GCTAACTCACATTAATTGCGTTGCGCTCACTGCCCGCTTTCCAGTCGGGAAACCTGTCGTGCCAGCTGCA
TTAATGAATCGGCCAACGCGCGGGGAGAGGCGGTTTGCGTATTGGGCGCTCTTCCGCTTCCTCGCTCACT
GACTCGCTGCGCTCGGTCGTTCGGCTGCGGCGAGCGGTATCAGCTCACTCAAAGGCGGTAATACGGTTAT
CCACAGAATCAGGGGATAACGCAGGAAAGAACATGTGAGCAAAAGGCCAGCAAAAGGCCAGGAACCGTAA
AAAGGCCGCGTTGCTGGCGTTTTTCCATAGGCTCCGCCCCCCTGACGAGCATCACAAAAATCGACGCTCA
AGTCAGAGGTGGCGAAACCCGACAGGACTATAAAGATACCAGGCGTTTCCCCCTGGAAGCTCCCTCGTGC
GCTCTCCTGTTCCGACCCTGCCGCTTACCGGATACCTGTCCGCCTTTCTCCCTTCGGGAAGCGTGGCGCT
TTCTCATAGCTCACGCTGTAGGTATCTCAGTTCGGTGTAGGTCGTTCGCTCCAAGCTGGGCTGTGTGCAC
GAACCCCCCGTTCAGCCCGACCGCTGCGCCTTATCCGGTAACTATCGTCTTGAGTCCAACCCGGTAAGAC
ACGACTTATCGCCACTGGCAGCAGCCACTGGTAACAGGATTAGCAGAGCGAGGTATGTAGGCGGTGCTAC
AGAGTTCTTGAAGTGGTGGCCTAACTACGGCTACACTAGAAGAACAGTATTTGGTATCTGCGCTCTGCTG
AAGCCAGTTACCTTCGGAAAAAGAGTTGGTAGCTCTTGATCCGGCAAACAAACCACCGCTGGTAGCGGTG
GTTTTTTTGTTTGCAAGCAGCAGATTACGCGCAGAAAAAAAGGATCTCAAGAAGATCCTTTGATCTTTTC
TACGGGGTCTGACGCTCAGTGGAACGAAAACTCACGTTAAGGGATTTTGGTCATGAGATTATCAAAAAGG
ATCTTCACCTAGATCCTTTTAAATTAAAAATGAAGTTTTAAATCAATCTAAAGTATATATGAGTAAACTT
GGTCTGACAGTTACCAATGCTTAATCAGTGAGGCACCTATCTCAGCGATCTGTCTATTTCGTTCATCCAT
AGTTGCCTGACTCCCCGTCGTGTAGATAACTACGATACGGGAGGGCTTACCATCTGGCCCCAGTGCTGCA
ATGATACCGCGAGACCCACGCTCACCGGCTCCAGATTTATCAGCAATAAACCAGCCAGCCGGAAGGGCCG
AGCGCAGAAGTGGTCCTGCAACTTTATCCGCCTCCATCCAGTCTATTAATTGTTGCCGGGAAGCTAGAGT
AAGTAGTTCGCCAGTTAATAGTTTGCGCAACGTTGTTGCCATTGCTACAGGCATCGTGGTGTCACGCTCG
TCGTTTGGTATGGCTTCATTCAGCTCCGGTTCCCAACGATCAAGGCGAGTTACATGATCCCCCATGTTGT
GCAAAAAAGCGGTTAGCTCCTTCGGTCCTCCGATCGTTGTCAGAAGTAAGTTGGCCGCAGTGTTATCACT
CATGGTTATGGCAGCACTGCATAATTCTCTTACTGTCATGCCATCCGTAAGATGCTTTTCTGTGACTGGT
GAGTACTCAACCAAGTCATTCTGAGAATAGTGTATGCGGCGACCGAGTTGCTCTTGCCCGGCGTCAATAC
GGGATAATACCGCGCCACATAGCAGAACTTTAAAAGTGCTCATCATTGGAAAACGTTCTTCGGGGCGAAA
ACTCTCAAGGATCTTACCGCTGTTGAGATCCAGTTCGATGTAACCCACTCGTGCACCCAACTGATCTTCA
GCATCTTTTACTTTCACCAGCGTTTCTGGGTGAGCAAAAACAGGAAGGCAAAATGCCGCAAAAAAGGGAA
TAAGGGCGACACGGAAATGTTGAATACTCATACTCTTCCTTTTTCAATATTATTGAAGCATTTATCAGGG
TTATTGTCTCATGAGCGGATACATATTTGAATGTATTTAGAAAAATAAACAAATAGGGGTTCCGCGCACA
TTTCCCCGAAAAGTGCCACCTGACGTCGACGGATCGGGAGATCTCCCGATCCCCTATGGTGCACTCTCAG
TACAATCTGCTCTGATGCCGCATAGTTAAGCCAGTATCTGCTCCCTGCTTGTGTGTTGGAGGTCGCTGAG
TAGTGCGCGAGCAAAATTTAAGCTACAACAAGGCAAGGCTTGACCG
Features (pLannotate 1.2.2; 36 found; start..end, strand, type, name):
     76..455     +  enhancer       CMV enhancer: human cytomegalovirus immediate early enhancer
    456..655     +  promoter       CMV promoter: human cytomegalovirus (CMV) immediate early promoter
    673..853     +  LTR            5' LTR (truncated): truncated 5' long terminal repeat (LTR) from HIV-1
    900..1025    +  misc_feature   HIV-1 Ψ: packaging signal of human immunodeficiency virus type 1
   1009..1372    +  CDS            HIV-1 gag (fragment): gag protein from human immunodeficiency virus 1; gag
   1518..1751    +  misc_feature   RRE: The Rev response element (RRE) of HIV-1 allows for Rev-dependent mRNA export from the nucleus to the cytoplasm.
   2128..2228    +  CDS            Rev (fragment): human immunodeficiency virus 1 (HIV-1) Rev protein; rev; enhances nuclear export of unspliced and incompletely spliced viral mRNAs
   2278..2395    +  misc_feature   cPPT/CTS: central polypurine tract and central termination sequence of HIV-1
   2460..3671    +  promoter       UbC promoter: human ubiquitin C promoter
   3682..3705    -  misc_feature   MCS (fragment): pUC18/19 multiple cloning site
   3712..3745    +  protein_bind   FRT (minimal): supports FLP-mediated excision but not integration (Turan and Bode, 2011) FLP recombinase from the Saccharomyces cerevisiae 2μ plasmid
   3747..3796    -  intron         β-globin intron (fragment): internally truncated intron from human β-globin
   3838..4548    -  CDS            mTFP1: monomeric teal (cyan) fluorescent protein (Ai et al., 2006) mammalian codon-optimized
   4555..6774    -  CDS            Dlg4: DLG4_RAT - Also known as Dlgh4, Psd95 From Rattus norvegicus (Rat).
   6788..6821    -  protein_bind   FRT (minimal): supports FLP-mediated excision but not integration (Turan and Bode, 2011) FLP recombinase from the Saccharomyces cerevisiae 2μ plasmid
   6822..6872    -  intron         β-globin intron (fragment): internally truncated intron from human β-globin
   6906..6930    +  misc_feature   MCS (fragment): pBluescript multiple cloning site
   6930..7518    +  misc_feature   WPRE: woodchuck hepatitis virus posttranscriptional regulatory element
   7455..8036    +  CDS            nef (fragment): NEF_HV1H2 - Experimental evidence at protein level: Swiss-Prot protein existence level 1. Extracellular Nef protein targets CD4(+) T-lymphocytes for apoptosis by interacting with CXCR4 surface receptors. From Human immunodeficiency virus type 1 group M subtype B (isolate HXB2) (HIV-1).
   8043..8223    +  LTR            5' LTR (truncated): truncated 5' long terminal repeat (LTR) from HIV-1
   8255..8479    +  polyA_signal   bGH poly(A) signal: bovine growth hormone polyadenylation signal
   8483..8504    +  promoter       SV40 promoter (fragment): SV40 enhancer and early promoter
   8525..8953    +  rep_origin     f1 ori (sequence partly withheld): f1 bacteriophage origin of replication; arrow indicates direction of (+) strand synthesis
   8967..9296    +  promoter       SV40 promoter: SV40 enhancer and early promoter
   9344..9391    +  promoter       EM7 promoter: synthetic bacterial promoter&nbsp
   9410..9784    +  CDS            BleoR: antibiotic-binding protein; Sh ble from Streptoalloteichus hindustanus; confers resistance to bleomycin, phleomycin, and Zeocin™
   9794..9919    +  CDS            ble (fragment): BLE_KLEPN - Experimental evidence at protein level: Swiss-Prot protein existence level 1. Binding protein with a strong affinity to the bleomycin family of antibiotics. Binds to CL990; an antimitotic-antibiotic compound. From Klebsiella pneumoniae.
   9914..10035   +  polyA_signal   SV40 poly(A) signal: SV40 polyadenylation signal
  10106..10128   -  protein_bind   lac operator (fragment): The lac repressor binds to the lac operator to inhibit transcription in E. coli. This inhibition can be relieved by adding lactose or isopropyl-β-D-thiogalactopyranoside (IPTG). lac repressor encoded by lacI
  10132..10162   -  promoter       lac promoter: promoter for the E. coli lac operon
  10177..10198   -  protein_bind   CAP binding site: CAP binding activates transcription in the presence of cAMP. E. coli catabolite activator protein
  10211..10303   -  CDS            lacI (fragment): lac repressor; lacI; The lac repressor binds to the lac operator to inhibit transcription in E. coli. This inhibition can be relieved by adding lactose or isopropyl-β-D-thiogalactopyranoside (IPTG).
  10486..11074   -  rep_origin     ori: high-copy-number ColE1/pMB1/pBR322/pUC origin of replication
  11245..12105   -  CDS            AmpR: β-lactamase; bla; confers resistance to ampicillin, carbenicillin, and related antibiotics
  12106..12210   -  promoter       AmpR promoter: bla
  12269..12321   -  misc_feature   bom (fragment): basis of mobility region from pBR322
