[The description below was written by a language model from this plasmid's Addgene catalogue record and pLannotate feature annotations shown in this document.]
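Description:
pFudioFRTPSD-95TealW is an HIV-1-based lentiviral transfer plasmid built on the pFUW backbone for Flp-dependent expression of a fluorescently tagged postsynaptic scaffold protein in mammalian cells. It is propagated in E. coli through a high-copy ColE1/pUC-type origin with ampicillin selection. The backbone also carries an f1 origin and an SV40/EM7-driven bleomycin/Zeocin resistance cassette that lies outside the viral genome. Viral RNA is produced from a CMV enhancer/promoter fused to a truncated 5' LTR. It is followed by the Ψ packaging signal, a gag fragment, the RRE for Rev-dependent nuclear export, and the cPPT/CTS. WPRE sits upstream of the 3' LTR to boost transcript stability and expression, and a bGH polyadenylation signal follows the 3' LTR.

The payload is PSD-95 (Dlg4, also known as SAP-90) fused at its C terminus to the monomeric teal fluorescent protein mTFP1. The catalogue lists mouse and rat as species, and the annotation matches the coding sequence to rat. The fusion is placed downstream of the human ubiquitin C promoter but in reverse orientation, and the record states it is flanked by incompatible FRT sites (FRT1 and FRT5). This is a "double-inverted" switch: without recombinase the antisense cassette yields no protein, whereas Flp inverts the cassette and then excises sites, locking it in the sense orientation. The feature tables annotate only one minimal FRT on each side, in opposite orientations. The short adjacent stretches labelled as β-globin intron fragments may correspond to the variant sites, but this is not confirmed. The depositor and sequencing-derived records are about 11 nt apart in length but show the same feature layout.

The associated work on excitatory synapse stabilization suggests use for labelling PSD-95-containing synapses in cells that co-express Flp.
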