Addgene plasmid #134299: pFudioFRTPSD-95TealW
Purpose: Expresses PSD95 fused to Teal fluorescent protein upon coexpression with the recombinase flippase (Flp)
Depositing lab: Elly Nedivi. Depositing organization: Massachusetts Institute of Technology. Publication: CPG15/Neuritin Mimics Experience in Selecting Excitatory Synapses for Stabilization by Facilitating PSD95 Recruitment. Subramanian J, Michel K, Benoit M, Nedivi E. Cell Rep. 2019 Aug 6;28(6):1584-1595.e5. doi: 10.1016/j.celrep.2019.07.012. PubMed 31390571.
Backbone
  Vector backbone: pFUW
  Backbone size w/o insert (bp): 9452
  Total vector size (bp): 12389
  Modifications to backbone: Insert is inverted with respect to the promoter and is flanked by incompatible FRT sites (FRT1, FRT5).
  Vector type: Mammalian Expression, Lentiviral ; Flp/FRT
Growth in bacteria
  Bacterial resistance: Ampicillin, 100 μg/mL
  Growth temperature: 37°C
  Growth strain: NEB Stable
  Copy number: High Copy
Gene/Insert
  Gene/Insert name: PSD-95-Teal (alt name: SAP-90, DLG4)
  Species: M. musculus (mouse), R. norvegicus (rat)
  Insert size (bp): 2937
  Entrez Gene: Dlg4 (a.k.a. Dlgh4, PSD95, Sap90)
  Promoter: UbC
  Tag / fusion protein: Teal (C terminal on insert)
  Cloning method: Restriction Enzyme; 5′ cloning site Nhe1 (not destroyed); 3′ cloning site Mlu1 (destroyed during cloning)
  Sequencing primers: 5′ GTTGGCGAGTGTGTTTTGTG; 3′ CATTAAAGCAGCGTATCCAC
Terms and licenses: Academic/Nonprofit Terms; Industry Terms: Not Available to Industry
How to cite: pFudioFRTPSD-95TealW was a gift from Elly Nedivi (Addgene plasmid # 134299 ; http://n2t.net/addgene:134299 ; RRID:Addgene_134299)
